>Addgene plasmid #228548 | pSpec3' | addgene full sequence | sequence record 454857 | Addgene NGS Result
TTGACAGCTAGCTCAGTCCTAGGTATAATACTAGTATGAGTATTCAACATTTCCGTGTCGCCCTTATTCC
CTTTTTTGCGGCATTTTGCCTTCCTGTTTTTGCTCACCCAGAAACGCTGGTGAAAGTAAAAGATGCTGAA
GATCAGTTGGGTGCACGAGTGGGTTACATCGAACTGGATCTCAACAGCGGTAAGATCCTTGAGAGTTTTC
GCCCCGAAGAACGTTTTCCAATGATGAGCACTTTTAAAGTTCTGCTATGTGGCGCGGTATTATCCCGTAT
TGACGCCGGGCAAGAGCAACTCGGTCGCCGCATACACTATTCTCAGAATGACTTGGTTGAGTACTCACCA
GTCACAGAAAAGCATCTTACGGATGGCATGACAGTAAGAGAATTATGCAGTGCTGCCATAACCATGAGTG
ATAACACTGCGGCCAACTTACTTCTGACAACGATCGGAGGACCGAAGGAGCTAACCGCTTTTTTGCACAA
CATGGGGGATCATGTAACTCGCCTTGATCGTTGGGAACCGGAGCTGAATGAAGCCATACCAAACGACGAG
CGTGACACCACGATGCCTGTAGCAATGGCAACAACGTTGCGCAAACTATTAACTGGCGAACTACTTACTC
TAGCTTCCCGGCAACAATTAATAGACTGGATGGAGGCGGATAAAGTTGCAGGACCACTTCTGCGCTCGGC
CCTTCCGGCTGGCTGGTTTATTGCTGATAAATCTGGAGCCGGTGAGCGTGGGAGCCGCGGTATCATTGCA
GCACTGGGGCCAGATGGTAAGCCCTCCCGTATCGTAGTTATCTACACGACGGGGAGTCAGGCAACTATGG
ATGAACGAAATAGACAGATCGCTGAGATAGGTGCCTCACTGATTAAGCATTGGTAACTGTCAGACCAAGT
TTACTCATATATACTTTAGATTGATTTAAAACTTCATTTTTAATTTAAAAGGATCTAGGTGAAGATCCTT
TTTGATAATCTCATGACCAAAATCCCTTAACGTGAGTTTTCGTTCCACTGAGCGTCAGACCCCGTAGAAA
AGATCAAAGGATCTTCCCTTAACGCTATGGAACTCGCCGCCCGACTGGGCTGGCGATGAGCGAAATGTAG
TGCTTACGTTGTCCCGCATTTGGTACAGCGCAGTAACCGGCAAAATCGCGCCGAAGGATGTCGCTGCCGA
CTGGGCAATGGAGCGCCTGCCGGCCCAGTATCAGCCCGTCATACTTGAAGCTAGACAGGCTTATCTTGGA
CAAGAAGAAGATCGCTTGGCCTCGCGCGCAGATCAGTTGGAAGAATTTGTCCACTACGTGAAAGGCGAGA
TCACCAAGGTAGTCGGCAAATAAGATGCCGCTCGCCAGTCGATTGGCTGAGCTCATAAGTTCCTATTCCG
AAGTTCCGCGAACGCGTAAAGGATCTAGGTGAAGATCCTTTTTGATAATCTCATGACCAAAATCCCTTAA
CGTGAGTTTTCGTTCCACTGAGCGTCAGACCCCGTAGAAAAGATCAAAGGATCTTCTTGAGATCCTTTTT
TTCTGCGCGTAATCTGCTGCTTGCAAACAAAAAAACCACCGCTACCAGCGGTGGTTTGTTTGCCGGATCA
AGAGCTACCAACTCTTTTTCCGAAGGTAACTGGCTTCAGCAGAGCGCAGATACCAAATACTGTCCTTCTA
GTGTAGCCGTAGTTAGGCCACCACTTCAAGAACTCTGTAGCACCGCCTACATACCTCGCTCTGCTAATCC
TGTTACCAGTGGCTGCTGCCAGTGGCGATAAGTCGTGTCTTACCGGGTTGGACTCAAGACGATAGTTACC
GGATAAGGCGCAGCGGTCGGGCTGAACGGGGGGTTCGTGCACACAGCCCAGCTTGGAGCGAACGACCTAC
ACCGAACTGAGATACCTACAGCGTGAGCTATGAGAAAGCGCCACGCTTCCCGAAGGGAGAAAGGCGGACA
GGTATCCGGTAAGCGGCAGGGTCGGAACAGGAGAGCGCACGAGGGAGCTTCCAGGGGGAAACGCCTGGTA
TCTTTATAGTCCTGTCGGGTTTCGCCACCTCTGACTTGAGCGTCGATTTTTGTGATGCTCGTCAGGGGGG
CGGAGCCTATGGAAA
Features (pLannotate 1.2.2; 5 found; start..end, strand, type, name):
      1..35      +  promoter       J23119(SpeI) promoter: bacterial promoter (Registry of Standard Biological Parts BBa J23119) modified to end with an SpeI site
     36..896     +  CDS            AmpR: β-lactamase; bla; confers resistance to ampicillin, carbenicillin, and related antibiotics
   1067..1353    +  CDS            SmR (fragment): aminoglycoside adenylyltransferase (Murphy, 1985); aadA; confers resistance to spectinomycin and streptomycin
   1387..1407    +  protein_bind   FRT (mutant) (fragment): FRT site with a mutation in the core sequence (Azam et al., 1997) FLP recombinase from the Saccharomyces cerevisiae 2μ plasmid
   1527..2115    +  rep_origin     ori: high-copy-number ColE1/pMB1/pBR322/pUC origin of replication
