[The description below was written by a language model from this plasmid's Addgene catalogue record and pLannotate feature annotations shown in this document.]
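Description:
pSpec3' is a small (about 2.1 kb) bacterial CRISPR-toolkit plasmid built on the pTargetAmp backbone. It is not a functional guide RNA vector itself but a PCR template for assembling one. It replicates in E. coli from a high-copy ColE1/pUC-type origin and is selected with ampicillin. In the annotated sequence, the β-lactamase (AmpR) coding sequence sits immediately downstream of a J23119(SpeI) promoter, a strong constitutive synthetic bacterial promoter that in pTarget-style plasmids commonly drives the sgRNA. Here it appears positioned to drive bla. No gRNA scaffold or spacer is annotated in the feature table.

The defining payload is a truncated 3' portion of aadA, the aminoglycoside adenylyltransferase gene that confers spectinomycin/streptomycin resistance. Only a fragment of roughly 290 bp is annotated, so the plasmid alone should not confer spectinomycin resistance. A short fragment of a mutant FRT site (an FLP recombinase target) lies just downstream of it, and the record does not state its role.

According to the record, a PCR product amplified from pSpec3' recombines in vivo with a complementary PCR product from the partner plasmid pSpec5' to generate a gRNA plasmid. The names and the truncated insert suggest a split-marker design, in which the partner supplies the 5' part of aadA and correct joining of the two amplicons restores an intact gene, so that spectinomycin could select for properly assembled clones. The record does not spell out this mechanism, and it does not say how the guide sequence is introduced.
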