Addgene plasmid #228548: pSpec3'
Purpose: Template for PCR amplification for gRNA cloning plasmid. The PCR product recombines in vivo with a PCR product from pSpec5', to clone gRNA plasmid
Depositing lab: Jeferson Gross. Depositing organization: Instituto de Pesquisa em Bioenergia (IPBEN), UNESP.
Backbone
  Vector backbone: pTargetAmp
  Vector type: CRISPR
Growth in bacteria
  Bacterial resistance: Ampicillin, 100 μg/mL
  Growth temperature: 37°C
  Growth strain: DH5alpha
  Copy number: High Copy
Gene/Insert
  Gene/Insert name: Truncated 3' region of aadA
Terms and licenses: Academic/Nonprofit Terms; Industry Terms: Not Available to Industry
How to cite: pSpec3' was a gift from Jeferson Gross (Addgene plasmid # 228548 ; http://n2t.net/addgene:228548 ; RRID:Addgene_228548)
